>Addgene plasmid #29680 | pCS2 GSK3-GFP | addgene partial sequence | sequence record 35272 | 29680 with EGFP-C
GAGCTGTCAAGGAATTCAAGGCCTCTCGAGCCTCTAGAAGCGGAAGGCCGAGAACCACTTCCTTTGCAGA
AAGCTGCAAACCCGTGCAACAGCCGTCATCTTTTGGCAGCATGAAAGTCAGCCGAGATAAAGATGGCAGC
AAGGTAACCACAGTAGTAGCGACCCCAGGCCAGGGGCCCGACAGACAGCAAGAAGTCACCTATACGGACA
CCAAGGTCATTGGCAACGGATCGTTTGGTGTGGTGTACCAGGCCAAACTGTGCGACACGGGAGAGCTGGT
GGCTATCAAGAAGGTGCTGCAAGACAAGAGGTTTAAGAATCGAGAACTGCAGATCATGAGAAAGCTGGAT
CACTGCAACATCGTGCGTCTGCGCTACTTCTTCTACTCCAGTGGGGAGAAGAAGGATGAAGTTTACCTGA
ACTTGGTGCTGGACTACGTACCCGAAACTGTCTACAGAGTGGCCAGACATTACAGCCGGGCTAAGCAGGC
GCTCCCCATAATCTACGTCAAGTTGTACATGTATCAGCTGTTCCGCAGTTTAGCCTACATCCATTCCTTT
GGGATCTGCCACCGAGATATCAAACCACAGAATCTACTGCTGGACCCAGAAACTGCTGTACTCAAGCTGT
GCGACTTTGGCAGTGCCAAGCAGCTGGTCCGTGGAGAGCCCAACGTGTCGTACATCTGCTCCCGGTACTA
CAGGGCCCCGGAGTTGATCTTTGGAGCCACAGATTACACCTCCAGTATTGACGTGTGGTCAGCAGGCTGT
GTATTGGCTGAACTGCTGCTGGGTCAGCCCATCTTCCCGGGGGACAGCGGGGTGGATCAGCTGGTTGAGA
TAATCAAGGTCCTGGGTACCCC
