[The description below was written by a language model from this plasmid's Addgene catalogue record.]
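Description:
pCS2 GSK3-GFP is a mammalian expression plasmid built on the pCS2 backbone (about 4.1 kb without insert) that carries a roughly 1.4 kb insert encoding glycogen synthase kinase 3 from Xenopus laevis. The coding sequence was placed into the vector by restriction cloning at an XbaI site, which is retained on both sides of the insert. According to the record, GFP is supplied by the backbone and sits at the N terminus of the kinase, even though the plasmid name lists GFP second. The product is therefore a fluorescent GSK3 fusion protein. The plasmid is propagated in E. coli as a high-copy construct under ampicillin selection.

The record does not state the promoter or provide a feature table. pCS2-family vectors generally drive expression from a CMV-derived enhancer/promoter with an SV40 polyadenylation signal, and they carry an upstream SP6 promoter that allows in vitro synthesis of mRNA for embryo microinjection. The listing of SP6 and T3 as the flanking sequencing primers is consistent with this layout, but these elements are not confirmed for this particular plasmid.

The associated publication concerns the sequestration of GSK3 inside multivesicular endosomes during Wnt signalling. This points to the construct's use as a live or fixed-cell reporter for the subcellular localisation of GSK3, for example to follow its relocation from the cytosol into vesicular compartments when the pathway is activated. The fusion could also be used more generally to overexpress tagged GSK3 in cultured cells.
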