Addgene plasmid #29680: pCS2 GSK3-GFP
Depositing lab: Edward De Robertis. Depositing organization: University of California, Los Angeles (UCLA). Publication: Wnt signaling requires sequestration of glycogen synthase kinase 3 inside multivesicular endosomes. Taelman VF, Dobrowolski R, Plouhinec JL, Fuentealba LC, Vorwald PP, Gumper I, Sabatini DD, De Robertis EM. Cell. 2010 Dec 23. 143(7):1136-48. 10.1016/j.cell.2010.11.034 PubMed 21183076.
Backbone
  Vector backbone: pCS2
  Backbone size w/o insert (bp): 4096
  Vector type: Mammalian Expression
Growth in bacteria
  Bacterial resistance: Ampicillin, 100 μg/mL
  Growth temperature: 37°C
  Growth strain: DH5alpha
  Copy number: High Copy
Gene/Insert
  Gene/Insert name: glycogen synthase kinase 3
  Species: X. laevis (frog)
  Insert size (bp): 1394
  Tag / fusion protein: GFP (N terminal on backbone)
  Cloning method: Restriction Enzyme; 5′ cloning site Xba1 (not destroyed); 3′ cloning site Xba1 (not destroyed)
  Sequencing primers: 5′ SP6; 3′ T3
Terms and licenses: Academic/Nonprofit Terms; Industry Terms: Not Available to Industry
How to cite: pCS2 GSK3-GFP was a gift from Edward De Robertis (Addgene plasmid # 29680 ; http://n2t.net/addgene:29680 ; RRID:Addgene_29680)
